>Addgene plasmid #60651 | pDEST26 Ago2 5A | depositor full sequence | sequence record 106493 | pDEST26 Ago2 5A sequence 8408 bps
TTGTACAAAGTGGTTGATCGCGTGCATGCGACGTCATAGCTCTCTCCCTATAGTGAGTCGTATTATAAGC
TAGGCACTGGCCGTCGTTTTACAACGTCGTGACTGGGAAAACTGCTAGCTTGGGATCTTTGTGAAGGAAC
CTTACTTCTGTGGTGTGACATAATTGGACAAACTACCTACAGAGATTTAAAGCTCTAAGGTAAATATAAA
ATTTTTAAGTGTATAATGTGTTAAACTAGCTGCATATGCTTGCTGCTTGAGAGTTTTGCTTACTGAGTAT
GATTTATGAAAATATTATACACAGGAGCTAGTGATTCTAATTGTTTGTGTATTTTAGATTCACAGTCCCA
AGGCTCATTTCAGGCCCCTCAGTCCTCACAGTCTGTTCATGATCATAATCAGCCATACCACATTTGTAGA
GGTTTTACTTGCTTTAAAAAACCTCCCACACCTCCCCCTGAACCTGAAACATAAAATGAATGCAATTGTT
GTTGTTAACTTGTTTATTGCAGCTTATAATGGTTACAAATAAAGCAATAGCATCACAAATTTCACAAATA
AAGCATTTTTTTCACTGCATTCTAGTTGTGGTTTGTCCAAACTCATCAATGTATCTTATCATGTCTGGAT
CGATCCTGCATTAATGAATCGGCCAACGCGCGGGGAGAGGCGGTTTGCGTATTGGCTGGCGTAATAGCGA
AGAGGCCCGCACCGATCGCCCTTCCCAACAGTTGCGCAGCCTGAATGGCGAATGGG
[124 nt withheld, positions 757-880]
C
[91 nt withheld, positions 882-972]
A
[49 nt withheld, positions 974-1022]
CCTTTGACGTTGGAGTCCACGTTCTTT
[37 nt withheld, positions 1050-1086]
ACCCTATCTCGGTCTATTCTTTTGATTTATAAGGGATTTTGCCGATTTCGGCCTATTGGTTAAAAAATGA
GCTGATTTAACAAATATTTAACGCGAATTTTAACAAAATATTAACGTTTACAATTTCGCCTGATGCGGTA
TTTTCTCCTTACGCATCTGTGCGGTATTTCACACCGCATACGCGGATCTGCGCAGCACCATGGCCTGAAA
TAACCTCTGAAAGAGGAACTTGGTTAGGTACCTTCTGAGGCGGAAAGAACCAGCTGTGGAATGTGTGTCA
GTTAGGGTGTGGAAAGTCCCCAGGCTCCCCAGCAGGCAGAAGTATGCAAAGCATGCATCTCAATTAGTCA
GCAACCAGGTGTGGAAAGTCCCCAGGCTCCCCAGCAGGCAGAAGTATGCAAAGCATGCATCTCAATTAGT
CAGCAACCATAGTCCCGCCCCTAACTCCGCCCATCCCGCCCCTAACTCCGCCCAGTTCCGCCCATTCTCC
GCCCCATGGCTGACTAATTTTTTTTATTTATGCAGAGGCCGAGGCCGCCTCGGCCTCTGAGCTATTCCAG
AAGTAGTGAGGAGGCTTTTTTGGAGGCCTAGGCTTTTGCAAAAAGCTTGATTCTTCTGACACAACAGTCT
CGAACTTAAGGCTAGAGCCACCATGATTGAACAAGATGGATTGCACGCAGGTTCTCCGGCCGCTTGGGTG
GAGAGGCTATTCGGCTATGACTGGGCACAACAGACAATCGGCTGCTCTGATGCCGCCGTGTTCCGGCTGT
CAGCGCAGGGGCGCCCGGTTCTTTTTGTCAAGACCGACCTGTCCGGTGCCCTGAATGAACTGCAGGACGA
GGCAGCGCGGCTATCGTGGCTGGCCACGACGGGCGTTCCTTGCGCAGCTGTGCTCGACGTTGTCACTGAA
GCGGGAAGGGACTGGCTGCTATTGGGCGAAGTGCCGGGGCAGGATCTCCTGTCATCTCACCTTGCTCCTG
CCGAGAAAGTATCCATCATGGCTGATGCAATGCGGCGGCTGCATACGCTTGATCCGGCTACCTGCCCATT
CGACCACCAAGCGAAACATCGCATCGAGCGAGCACGTACTCGGATGGAAGCCGGTCTTGTCGATCAGGAT
GATCTGGACGAAGAGCATCAGGGGCTCGCGCCAGCCGAACTGTTCGCCAGGCTCAAGGCGCGCATGCCCG
ACGGCGAGGATCTCGTCGTGACCCATGGCGATGCCTGCTTGCCGAATATCATGGTGGAAAATGGCCGCTT
TTCTGGATTCATCGACTGTGGCCGGCTGGGTGTGGCGGACCGCTATCAGGACATAGCGTTGGCTACCCGT
GATATTGCTGAAGAGCTTGGCGGCGAATGGGCTGACCGCTTCCTCGTGCTTTACGGTATCGCCGCTCCCG
ATTCGCAGCGCATCGCCTTCTATCGCCTTCTTGACGAGTTCTTCTGAGCGGGACTCTGGGGTTCGAAATG
ACCGACCAAGCGACGCCCAACCTGCCATCACGATGGCCGCAATAAAATATCTTTATTTTCATTACATCTG
TGTGTTGGTTTTTTGTGTGAATCGATAGCGATAAGGATCCGCGTATGGTGCACTCTCAGTACAATCTGCT
CTGATGCCGCATAGTTAAGCCAGCCCCGACACCCGCCAACACCCGCTGACGCGCCCTGACGGGCTTGTCT
GCTCCCGGCATCCGCTTACAGACAAGCTGTGACCGTCTCCGGGAGCTGCATGTGTCAGAGGTTTTCACCG
TCATCACCGAAACGCGCGAGACGAAAGGGCCTCGTGATACGCCTATTTTTATAGGTTAATGTCATGATAA
TAATGGTTTCTTAGACGTCAGGTGGCACTTTTCGGGGAAATGTGCGCGGAACCCCTATTTGTTTATTTTT
CTAAATACATTCAAATATGTATCCGCTCATGAGACAATAACCCTGATAAATGCTTCAATAATATTGAAAA
AGGAAGAGTATGAGTATTCAACATTTCCGTGTCGCCCTTATTCCCTTTTTTGCGGCATTTTGCCTTCCTG
TTTTTGCTCACCCAGAAACGCTGGTGAAAGTAAAAGATGCTGAAGATCAGTTGGGTGCACGAGTGGGTTA
CATCGAACTGGATCTCAACAGCGGTAAGATCCTTGAGAGTTTTCGCCCCGAAGAACGTTTTCCAATGATG
AGCACTTTTAAAGTTCTGCTATGTGGCGCGGTATTATCCCGTATTGACGCCGGGCAAGAGCAACTCGGTC
GCCGCATACACTATTCTCAGAATGACTTGGTTGAGTACTCACCAGTCACAGAAAAGCATCTTACGGATGG
CATGACAGTAAGAGAATTATGCAGTGCTGCCATAACCATGAGTGATAACACTGCGGCCAACTTACTTCTG
ACAACGATCGGAGGACCGAAGGAGCTAACCGCTTTTTTGCACAACATGGGGGATCATGTAACTCGCCTTG
ATCGTTGGGAACCGGAGCTGAATGAAGCCATACCAAACGACGAGCGTGACACCACGATGCCTGTAGCAAT
GGCAACAACGTTGCGCAAACTATTAACTGGCGAACTACTTACTCTAGCTTCCCGGCAACAATTAATAGAC
TGGATGGAGGCGGATAAAGTTGCAGGACCACTTCTGCGCTCGGCCCTTCCGGCTGGCTGGTTTATTGCTG
ATAAATCTGGAGCCGGTGAGCGTGGGTCTCGCGGTATCATTGCAGCACTGGGGCCAGATGGTAAGCCCTC
CCGTATCGTAGTTATCTACACGACGGGGAGTCAGGCAACTATGGATGAACGAAATAGACAGATCGCTGAG
ATAGGTGCCTCACTGATTAAGCATTGGTAACTGTCAGACCAAGTTTACTCATATATACTTTAGATTGATT
TAAAACTTCATTTTTAATTTAAAAGGATCTAGGTGAAGATCCTTTTTGATAATCTCATGACCAAAATCCC
TTAACGTGAGTTTTCGTTCCACTGAGCGTCAGACCCCGTAGAAAAGATCAAAGGATCTTCTTGAGATCCT
TTTTTTCTGCGCGTAATCTGCTGCTTGCAAACAAAAAAACCACCGCTACCAGCGGTGGTTTGTTTGCCGG
ATCAAGAGCTACCAACTCTTTTTCCGAAGGTAACTGGCTTCAGCAGAGCGCAGATACCAAATACTGTCCT
TCTAGTGTAGCCGTAGTTAGGCCACCACTTCAAGAACTCTGTAGCACCGCCTACATACCTCGCTCTGCTA
ATCCTGTTACCAGTGGCTGCTGCCAGTGGCGATAAGTCGTGTCTTACCGGGTTGGACTCAAGACGATAGT
TACCGGATAAGGCGCAGCGGTCGGGCTGAACGGGGGGTTCGTGCACACAGCCCAGCTTGGAGCGAACGAC
CTACACCGAACTGAGATACCTACAGCGTGAGCATTGAGAAAGCGCCACGCTTCCCGAAGGGAGAAAGGCG
GACAGGTATCCGGTAAGCGGCAGGGTCGGAACAGGAGAGCGCACGAGGGAGCTTCCAGGGGGAAACGCCT
GGTATCTTTATAGTCCTGTCGGGTTTCGCCACCTCTGACTTGAGCGTCGATTTTTGTGATGCTCGTCAGG
GGGGCGGAGCCTATGGAAAAACGCCAGCAACGCGGCCTTTTTACGGTTCCTGGCCTTTTGCTGGCCTTTT
GCTCACATGTTCTTTCCTGCGTTATCCCCTGATTCTGTGGATAACCGTATTACCGCCTTTGAGTGAGCTG
ATACCGCTCGCCGCAGCCGAACGACCGAGCGCAGCGAGTCAGTGAGCGAGGAAGCGGAAGAGCGCCCAAT
ACGCAAACCGCCTCTCCCCGCGCGTTGGCCGATTCATTAATGCAGAGCTTGCAATTCGCGCGTTTTTCAA
TATTATTGAAGCATTTATCAGGGTTATTGTCTCATGAGCGGATACATATTTGAATGTATTTAGAAAAATA
AACAAATAGGGGTTCCGCGCACATTTCCCCGAAAAGTGCCACCTGACGTCTAAGAAACCATTATTATCAT
GACATTAACCTATAAAAATAGGCGTAGTACGAGGCCCTTTCACTCATTAGATGCATGTCGTTACATAACT
TACGGTAAATGGCCCGCCTGGCTGACCGCCCAACGACCCCCGCCCATTGACGTCAATAATGACGTATGTT
CCCATAGTAACGCCAATAGGGACTTTCCATTGACGTCAATGGGTGGAGTATTTACGGTAAACTGCCCACT
TGGCAGTACATCAAGTGTATCATATGCCAAGTACGCCCCCTATTGACGTCAATGACGGTAAATGGCCCGC
CTGGCATTATGCCCAGTACATGACCTTATGGGACTTTCCTACTTGGCAGTACATCTACGTATTAGTCATC
GCTATTACCATGGTGATGCGGTTTTGGCAGTACATCAATGGGCGTGGATAGCGGTTTGACTCACGGGGAT
TTCCAAGTCTCCACCCCATTGACGTCAATGGGAGTTTGTTTTGGCACCAAAATCAACGGGACTTTCCAAA
ATGTCGTAACAACTCCGCCCCATTGACGCAAATGGGCGGTAGGCGTGTACGGTGGGAGGTCTATATAAGC
AGAGCTCGTTTAGTGAACCGTCAGATCGCCTGGAGACGCCATCCACGCTGTTTTGACCTCCATAGAAGAC
ACCGGGACCGATCCAGCCTCCGGACTCTAGCCTAGGCCGCGGACCATGGCGTACTACCATCACCATCACC
ATCACTCTAGATCAACAAGTTTGTACAAAAAAGCAGGCTTAATGTACTCGGGAGCCGGCCCCGCACTTGC
ACCTCCTGCGCCGCCGCCCCCCATCCAAGGATATGCCTTCAAGCCTCCACCTAGACCCGACTTTGGGACC
TCCGGGAGAACAATCAAATTACAGGCCAATTTCTTCGAAATGGACATCCCCAAAATTGACATCTATCATT
ATGAATTGGATATCAAGCCAGAGAAGTGCCCGAGGAGAGTTAACAGGGAAATCGTGGAACACATGGTCCA
GCACTTTAAAACACAGATCTTTGGGGATCGGAAGCCCGTGTTTGACGGCAGGAAGAATCTATACACAGCC
ATGCCCCTTCCGATTGGGAGGGACAAGGTGGAGCTGGAGGTCACGCTGCCAGGAGAAGGCAAGGATCGCA
TCTTCAAGGTGTCCATCAAGTGGGTGTCCTGCGTGAGCTTGCAGGCGTTACACGATGCACTTTCAGGGCG
GCTGCCCAGCGTCCCTTTTGAGACGATCCAGGCCCTGGACGTGGTCATGAGGCACTTGCCATCCATGAGG
TACACCCCCGTGGGCCGCTCCTTCTTCACCGCGTCCGAAGGCTGCTCTAACCCTCTTGGCGGGGGCCGAG
AAGTGTGGTTTGGCTTCCATCAGTCCGTCCGGCCTTCTCTCTGGAAAATGATGCTGAATATTGATGTGTC
AGCAACAGCGTTTTACAAGGCACAGCCAGTAATCGAGTTTGTTTGTGAAGTTTTGGATTTTAAAAGTATT
GAAGAACAACAAAAACCTCTGACAGATTCCCAAAGGGTAAAGTTTACCAAAGAAATTAAAGGTCTAAAGG
TGGAGATAACGCACTGTGGGCAGATGAAGAGGAAGTACCGCGTCTGCAATGTGACCCGGCGGCCCGCCAG
TCACCAAACATTCCCGCTGCAGCAGGAGAGCGGGCAGACGGTGGAGTGCACGGTGGCCCAGTATTTCAAG
GACAGGCACAAGTTGGTTCTGCGCTACCCCCACCTCCCATGTTTACAAGTCGGACAGGAGCAGAAACACA
CCTACCTTCCCCTGGAGGTCTGTAACATTGTGGCAGGACAAAGATGTATTAAAAAATTAACGGACAATCA
GACCTCAACCATGATCAGAGCGACTGCTAGGTCGGCGCCCGATCGGCAAGAAGAGATTAGCAAATTGATG
CGAAGTGCAGCTTTCAACACAGATCCATACGTCCGTGAATTTGGAATCATGGTCAAAGATGAGATGACAG
ACGTGACTGGGCGGGTGCTGCAGCCGCCCTCCATCCTCTACGGGGGCAGGAATAAAGCTATTGCGACCCC
TGTCCAGGGCGTCTGGGACATGCGGAAC
[405 nt withheld, positions 7135-7539]
AACAACATCCTGCTGCCCCAGGGCAGGCCGCCGGTGTTCCAGCAGCCCGTCATCTTTCTGGGAGCAGACG
TCACTCACCCCCCCGCCGGGGATGGGAAGAAGCCCTCCATTGCCGCCGTGGTGGGCAGCATGGACGCCCA
CCCCAATCGCTACTGCGCCACCGTGCGTGTGCAGCAGCACCGGCAGGAGATCATACAAGACCTGGCCGCC
ATGGTCCGCGAGCTCCTCATCCAGTTCTACAAGTCCACGCGCTTCAAGCCCACCCGCATCATCTTCTACC
GCGACGGTGTCTCTGAAGGCCAGTTCCAGCAGGTTCTCCACCACGAGTTGCTGGCCATCCGTGAGGCCTG
TATCAAGCTAGAAAAAGACTACCAGCCAGGGATCACCTTCATCGTGGTGCAGAAGAGGCACCACACCCGG
CTCTTCTGCACTGACAAGAACGAGCGGGTTGGGAAAAGTGGAAACATTCCAGCAGGCACGACTGTGGACA
CGAAAATCACCCACCCCACCGAGTTCGACTTCTACCTGTGTAGTCACGCTGGCATCCAGGGGACAAGCAG
GCCTTCGCACTATCACGTCCTCTGGGACGACAATCGTTTCTCCTCTGATGAGCTGCAGATCCTAACCTAC
CAGCTGTGTCACACCTACGTGCGCTGCACACGCTCCGTGTCCATCCCAGCGCCAGCATACTACGCTCACC
TGGTGGCCTTCCGGGCCAGGTACCACCTGGTGGATAAGGAACATGACGCTGCTGAAGGAGCCCATACCGC
TGGGCAGGCTAACGGGCGAGACCACCAAGCACTGGCCAAGGCGGTCCAGGTTCACCAAGACACTCTGCGC
ACCATGTACTTTGCTTGAACCCAGCTTTC
Features (pLannotate 1.2.2; 26 found; start..end, strand, type, name):
     47..65      -  promoter       T7 promoter: promoter for bacteriophage T7 RNA polymerase
     75..112     +  CDS            lacZα (fragment): LacZα fragment of β-galactosidase; lacZ fragment
    124..238     +  intron         large T intron (fragment): SV40 (simian virus 40) large T antigen intron
    312..337     +  intron         small t intron (fragment): SV40 (simian virus 40) small t antigen intron
    337..474     +  CDS            large T antigen (fragment): large T antigen from SV40 (simian virus 40)
    497..631     +  polyA_signal   SV40 poly(A) signal: SV40 polyadenylation signal
    636..685     -  CDS            lacI (fragment): lac repressor; lacI; The lac repressor binds to the lac operator to inhibit transcription in E. coli. This inhibition can be relieved by adding lactose or isopropyl-β-D-thiogalactopyranoside (IPTG).
    685..752     +  CDS            lacZα (fragment): LacZα fragment of β-galactosidase; lacZ fragment
    757..1115    +  rep_origin     f1 ori (sequence partly withheld): f1 bacteriophage origin of replication; arrow indicates direction of (+) strand synthesis
   1215..1266    -  misc_feature   bom (fragment): basis of mobility region from pBR322
   1331..1688    +  promoter       SV40 promoter: SV40 enhancer and early promoter
   1739..2530    +  CDS            neo: KKA2_KLEPN - Also known as kan, nptII. Experimental evidence at protein level: Swiss-Prot protein existence level 1. Resistance to kanamycin, neomycin, paromomycin, ribostamycin, butirosin and gentamicin B. From Klebsiella pneumoniae.
   2597..2645    +  polyA_signal   poly(A) signal: synthetic polyadenylation signal
   2665..2719    -  misc_feature   bom (fragment): basis of mobility region from pBR322
   2821..2856    -  CDS            rop (fragment): Rop protein, which maintains plasmids at low copy number; rop
   2951..3055    +  promoter       AmpR promoter: bla
   3056..3916    +  CDS            AmpR: β-lactamase; bla; confers resistance to ampicillin, carbenicillin, and related antibiotics
   4087..4675    +  rep_origin     ori: high-copy-number ColE1/pMB1/pBR322/pUC origin of replication
   4858..4911    +  CDS            lacI (fragment): lac repressor; lacI; The lac repressor binds to the lac operator to inhibit transcription in E. coli. This inhibition can be relieved by adding lactose or isopropyl-β-D-thiogalactopyranoside (IPTG).
   4929..5025    -  promoter       AmpR promoter (fragment): bla
   5135..5438    +  enhancer       CMV enhancer: human cytomegalovirus immediate early enhancer
   5439..5642    +  promoter       CMV promoter: human cytomegalovirus (CMV) immediate early promoter
   5762..5781    +  CDS            8xHis (fragment): 8xHis affinity tag
   5791..5815    +  protein_bind   attB1: mutant version of attB; recombination site for the Gateway® BP reaction BP Clonase™
   5818..8394    +  CDS            AGO2 (sequence partly withheld): AGO2_HUMAN - Also known as EIF2C2. Experimental evidence at protein level: Swiss-Prot protein existence level 1. Required for RNA-mediated gene silencing (RNAi) by the RNA- induced silencing complex (RISC). The 'minimal RISC' appears to include AGO2 bound to a short guide RNA such as a microRNA (miRNA) or short interfering RNA (siRNA). These guide RNAs direct RISC to complementary mRNAs that are targets for RISC-mediated gene silencing. The precise mechanism of gene silencing depends on the degree of complementarity between the miRNA or siRNA and its target. Binding of RISC to a perfectly comp
   8398..14      -  protein_bind   attB2 (across the origin): mutant version of attB; recombination site for the Gateway® BP reaction BP Clonase™
