[The description below was written by a language model from this plasmid's Addgene catalogue record and pLannotate feature annotations shown in this document.]
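Description:
pDEST26 Ago2 5A is a mammalian expression plasmid built on the Invitrogen pDEST26 Gateway destination backbone and carrying human Argonaute 2 (AGO2, also known as EIF2C2 or Slicer), the catalytic core of the RNA-induced silencing complex. The annotated sequence is 8,408 nt. It is maintained in E. coli through a high-copy ColE1/pUC-type origin with β-lactamase conferring ampicillin resistance, and it also contains an f1 origin. For selection in mammalian cells, an SV40 enhancer/early promoter drives a neomycin phosphotransferase gene followed by a synthetic poly(A) signal, allowing G418 selection of stable transfectants.

The expression cassette consists of the CMV immediate-early enhancer and promoter, a backbone-encoded N-terminal 6xHis tag (picked up by the annotation software as a partial 8xHis match), an attB1 site, the AGO2 coding sequence and an attB2 site. The attB sites are the scars of Gateway recombination, which placed the open reading frame in frame with the tag. Downstream lie fragments of the SV40 early region, including intron sequences, and the SV40 polyadenylation signal, which provide transcript processing. A T7 promoter sits just past attB2 in the reverse orientation, and several short lacZα, lacI, rop and bom fragments are backbone remnants.

The insert carries five serine-to-alanine substitutions, although the record does not state which residues are changed. Given the associated study of Akt-mediated AGO2 phosphorylation and its effect on the balance between target cleavage and translational repression, the construct presumably serves as a phosphorylation-deficient mutant for comparison with wild-type AGO2 in transfected cells, with the His tag allowing detection or affinity purification.
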