Addgene plasmid #60651: pDEST26 Ago2 5A
Purpose: Expresses 6xHis-Ago2 (N-termi tag) mutated five serines to alanines in mammalian cells
Depositing lab: Carl Novina. Depositing organization: Dana-Farber Cancer Institute. Publication: Akt-mediated phosphorylation of argonaute 2 downregulates cleavage and upregulates translational repression of MicroRNA targets. Horman SR, Janas MM, Litterst C, Wang B, MacRae IJ, Sever MJ, Morrissey DV, Graves P, Luo B, Umesalma S, Qi HH, Miraglia LJ, Novina CD, Orth AP. Mol Cell. 2013 May 9;50(3):356-67. doi: 10.1016/j.molcel.2013.03.015. Epub 2013 Apr 18. PubMed 23603119.
Backbone
  Vector backbone: pDEST 26
  Backbone manufacturer: Invitrogen
  Backbone size w/o insert (bp): 7481
  Vector type: Mammalian Expression
  Selectable markers: Neomycin (select with G418)
Growth in bacteria
  Bacterial resistance: Ampicillin, 100 μg/mL
  Growth temperature: 37°C
  Growth strain: XL10 Gold
  Copy number: High Copy
Gene/Insert
  Gene/Insert name: Argonaute 2 (alt names: Protein Slicer; EIF2C 2)
  Species: H. sapiens (human)
  Mutation: mutated five serines to alanines
  Entrez Gene: AGO2 (a.k.a. CASC7, EIF2C2, LESKRES, LINC00980, PPD, Q10)
  Promoter: CMV
  Tag / fusion protein: 6xHis (N-termi tag) (N terminal on backbone)
  Cloning method: Gateway Cloning
  Sequencing primers: 5′ CMVPro Fwd
Terms and licenses: Academic/Nonprofit Terms; Industry Terms: Not Available to Industry
How to cite: pDEST26 Ago2 5A was a gift from Carl Novina (Addgene plasmid # 60651 ; http://n2t.net/addgene:60651 ; RRID:Addgene_60651)
