>Addgene plasmid #60651 | pDEST26 Ago2 5A | addgene partial sequence | sequence record 111071 | CMV-F 5'-CGCAAATGGGCGGTAGGCGTG-3'
GTGAACCGTCAGATCGCCTGGAGACGCCATCCACGCTGTTTTGACCTCCATAGAAGACACCGGGACCGAT
CCAGCCTCCGGACTCTAGCCTAGGCCGCGGACCATGGCGTACTACCATCACCATCACCATCACTCTAGAT
CAACAAGTTTGTACAAAAAAGCAGGCTTAATGTACTCGGGAGCCGGCCCCGCACTTGCACCTCCTGCGCC
GCCGCCCCCCATCCAAGGATATGCCTTCAAGCCTCCACCTAGACCCGACTTTGGGACCTCCGGGAGAACA
ATCAAATTACAGGCCAATTTCTTCGAAATGGACATCCCCAAAATTGACATCTATCATTATGAATTGGATA
TCAAGCCAGAGAAGTGCCCGAGGAGAGTTAACAGGGAAATCGTGGAACACATGGTCCAGCACTTTAAAAC
ACAGATCTTTGGGGATCGGAAGCCCGTGTTTGACGGCAGGAAGAATCTATACACAGCCATGCCCCTTCCG
ATTGGGAGGGACAAGGTGGAGCTGGAGGTCACGCTGCCAGGAGAAGGCAAGGATCGCATCTTCAAGGTGT
CCATCAAGTGGGTGTCCTGCGTGAGCTTGCAGGCGTTACACGATGCACTTTCAGGGCGGCTGCCCAGCGT
CCCTTTTGAGACGATCCAGGCCCTGGACGTGGTCATGAGGCACTTGCCATCCATGAGGTACACCCCCGTG
GGCCGCTCCTTCTTCACCGCGTCCGAAGGCTGCTCTAACCCTCTTGGCGGGGGCCGAGAAGTGTGGTTTG
GCTTCCATCAGTCCGTCCGGCCTTCTCTCTGGAAAATGATGCTGAATATTGATGTGTCAGCAACAGCGTT
TTACAAGGCACAGCCAGTAATCGAGTTTGTTTGTGAAGTTTTGGATTTTAAAAGTATTGAAGAACAACAA
AAACCTCTGACAGATTCCCAAAGGGTAAAGTTTAC
