>Addgene plasmid #60651 | pDEST26 Ago2 5A | addgene partial sequence | sequence record 111073 | M13pUC-Fwd 5'-CCCAGTCACGACGTTGTAAAACG-3'
TACGACTCACTATAGGGAGAGAGCTATGACGTCGCATGCACGCGATCAACCACTTTGTACAAGAAAGCTG
GGTTCAAGCAAAGTACATGGTGCGCAGAGTGTCTTGGTGAACCTGGACCGCCTTGGCCAGTGCTTGGTGG
TCTCGCCCGTTAGCCTGCCCAGCGGTATGGGCTCCTTCAGCAGCGTCATGTTCCTTATCCACCAGGTGGT
ACCTGGCCCGGAAGGCCACCAGGTGAGCGTAGTATGCTGGCGCTGGGATGGACACGGAGCGTGTGCAGCG
CACGTAGGTGTGACACAGCTGGTAGGTTAGGATCTGCAGCTCATCAGAGGAGAAACGATTGTCGTCCCAG
AGGACGTGATAGTGCGAAGGCCTGCTTGTCCCCTGGATGCCAGCGTGACTACACAGGTAGAAGTCGAACT
CTGTGGGGTGGGTGATTTTCGTGTCCACAGTCGTGCCTGCTGGAATGTTTCCACTTTTCCCAACCCGCTC
GTTCTTGTCAGTGCAGAAGAGCCGGGTGTGGTGCCTCTTCTGCACCACGATGAAGGTGATCCCTGGCTGG
TAGTCTTTTTCTAGCTTGATACAGGCCTCACGGATGGCCAGCAACTCGTGGTGGAGAACCTGCTGGAACT
GGCCTTCAGAGACACCGTCGCGGTAGAAGATGATGCGGGTGGGCTTGAAGCGCGTGGACTTGTAGAACTG
GATGAGGAGCTCGCGGACCATGGCGGCCAGGTCTTGTATGATCTCCTGCCGGTGCTGCTGCACACGCACG
GTGGCGCAGTAGCGATTGGGGTGGGCGTCCATGCTGCCCACCACGGCGGCAATGGAGGGCTTCTTCCCAT
CCCCGGCGGGGGGGTGAGTGACGTCTGCTCCCAGAAAGATGACGGGCTGCTGGAACACCGGCGGCCTGCC
CTGGGGCAGCAGGATGTTGTTCACGCCTCCCAGCTTGACGTTGATCTTCAGG
