>Addgene plasmid #60651 | pDEST26 Ago2 5A | addgene partial sequence | sequence record 111078 | hAgo2-F2 5'-ggcccagtatttcaaggaca-3'
TTTACAAGTCGGACAGGAGCAGAAACACACCTACCTTCCCCTGGAGGTCTGTAACATTGTGGCAGGACAA
AGATGTATTAAAAAATTAACGGACAATCAGACCTCAACCATGATCAGAGCGACTGCTAGGTCGGCGCCCG
ATCGGCAAGAAGAGATTAGCAAATTGATGCGAAGTGCAGCTTTCAACACAGATCCATACGTCCGTGAATT
TGGAATCATGGTCAAAGATGAGATGACAGACGTGACTGGGCGGGTGCTGCAGCCGCCCTCCATCCTCTAC
GGGGGCAGGAATAAAGCTATTGCGACCCCTGTCCAGGGCGTCTGGGACATGCGGAAC
[405 nt withheld, positions 338-742]
AACAACATCCTGCTGCCCCAGGGCAGGCCGCCGGTGTTCCAGCAGCCCGTCATCTTTCTGGGAGCAGACG
TCACTCACCCCCCCGCCGGGGATGGGAAGAAGCCCTCCATTGCCGCCGTGGTGGGCAGCATGGACGCCCA
CCCCAATCGCTACTG
